>Addgene plasmid #173553 | pICSL86977OD:PITG_17309 | addgene full sequence | sequence record 342787 | Addgene NGS Result
ATTTACTCTGGTAGCTGCGCGATGTATTCAGATAGCAGCTCGGTAATGGTCTTGCCTTGGCGTACCGCGT
ACATCTTCAGCTTGGTGTGATCCTCCGCCGGCAACTGAAAGTTGACCCGCTTCATGGCTGGCGTGTCTGC
CAGGCTGGCCAACGTTGCAGCCTTGCTGCTGCGTGCGCTCGGACGGCCGGCACTTAGCGTGTTTGTGCTT
TTGCTCATTTTCTCTTTACCTCATTAACTCAAATGAGTTTTGATTTAATTTCAGCGGCCAGCGCCTGGAC
CTCGCGGGCAGCGTCGCCCTCGGGTTCTGATTCAAGAACGGTTGTGCCGGCGGCGGCAGTGCCTGGGTAG
CTCACGCGCTGCGTGATACGGGACTCAAGAATGGGCAGCTCGTACCCGGCCAGCGCCTCGGCAACCTCAC
CGCCGATGCGCGTGCCTTTGATCGCCCGCGACACGACAAAGGCCGCTTGTAGCCTTCCATCCGTGACCTC
AATGCGCTGCTTAACCAGCTCCACCAGGTCGGCGGTGGCCCATATGTCGTAAGGGCTTGGCTGCACCGGA
ATCAGCACGAAGTCGGCTGCCTTGATCGCGGACACAGCCAAGTCCGCCGCCTGGGGCGCTCCGTCGATCA
CTACGAAGTCGCGCCGGCCGATGGCCTTCACGTCGCGGTCAATCGTCGGGCGGTCGATGCCGACAACGGT
TAGCGGTTGATCTTCCCGCACGGCCGCCCAATCGCGGGCACTGCCCTGGGGATCGGAATCGACTAACAGA
ACATCGGCCCCGGCGAGTTGCAGGGCGCGGGCTAGATGGGTTGCGATGGTCGTCTTGCCTGACCCGCCTT
TCTGGTTAAGTACAGCGATAACCTTCATGCGTTCCCCTTGCGTATTTGTTTATTTACTCATCGCATCATA
TACGCAGCGACCGCATGACGCAAGCTGTTTTACTCAAATACACATCACCTTTTTAGACGGCGGCGCTCGG
TTTCTTCAGCGGCCAAGCTGGCCGGCCAGGCCGCCAGCTTGGCATCAGACAAACCGGCCAGGATTTCATG
CAGCCGCACGGCTGACTCCCGAGGGGAACCCTGTGGTTGGCATGCACATACAAATGGACGAACGGATAAA
CCTTTTCACGCCCTTTTAAATATCCGATTATTCTAATAAACGCTCTTTTCTCTTAGGTTTACCCGCCAAT
ATATCCTGTCAAACACTGATAGTTTAAACGGATCACTTCGTGTCCCTCGGTCACATGTGCATCCTCTAGT
AGCGGTCCTGCTGAGCCTCGACATGTTGTCGCAAAATTCGCCCTGGACCCGCCCAACGATTTGTCGTCAC
TGTCAAGGTTTGACCTGCACTTCATTTGGGGCCCACATACACCAAAAAAATGCTGCATAATTCTCGGGGC
AGCAAGTCGGTTACCCGGCCGCCGTGCTGGACCGGGTTGAATGGTGCCCGTAACTTTCGGTAGAGCGGAC
GGCCAATACTCAACTTCAAGGAATCTCACCCATGCGCGCCGGCGGGGAACCGGAGTTCCCTTCAGTGAGC
GTTATTAGTTCGCCGCTCGGTGTGTCGTAGATACTAGCCCCTGGGGCACTTTTGAAATTTGAATAAGATT
TATGTAATCAGTCTTTTAGGTTTGACCGGTTCTGCCGCTTTTTTTAAAATTGGATTTGTAATAATAAAAC
GCAATTGTTTGTTATTGTGGCGCTCTATCATAGATGTCGCTATAAACCTATTCAGCACAATATATTGTTT
TCATTTTAATATTGTACATATAAGTAGTAGGGTACAATCAGTAAATTGAACGGAGAATATTATTCATAAA
AATACGATAGTAACGGGTGATATATTCATTAGAATGAACCGAAACCGGCGGTAAGGATCTGAGCTACACA
TGCTCAGGTTTTTTACAACGTGCACAACAGAATTGAAAGCAAATATCATGCGATCATAGGCTTCTCGCAT
ATCTCATTAAAGCAGGACAAGCTCATTTTCCAGAAAGCCTTTGCTCAAGAGTCTGTGCGATCCAGTAATT
CCTGTCGTCCTGCTTTGCTGTAGCGATCATCTTTCCCAATCCAGCGTCGTCGATACCTGCCTTCTTGAAC
CAAGACACAAGCAACTCGTAAGGGTCATTTCTCTTCATCTTCCACACGTAGTGGAACCAGATCTCAAGGA
TAGGGTTCTTCAACAATGTAGTACCAGCATCGTTCAATTTAAGAAGTTGGAACACTTCCATCTCTGTAAT
ATGGTTCTTCCTCCATGCTGTTGACAACTCCTTCTCCAACTGTCCAGAGATCCTCTTGTTCACACCTGAC
TGAGATGAAACGATCATCTTTGCCACAGTCACGTCGTCGTATTGCTCCCTCAATTTCAACAAAAGAGCTT
CGATGTAATCTGTTGAAGGTGACTTCACGTATGAAAGCCATGCTGGCAATCCTGGATTGTTCAAAACGTT
CTGACCTCCAGCGTCCAACTGCAAGATAGCGTACACGTCGTCAGCTGACTTACCTGACTCCTTCCAAGAC
TTCTGCTGGATCTCCTTCAACTGATCCACCACTGTGTCCCTAGAAGTCCTCTTAGCAGTTGCCAACATCC
TAGCCAACTCGTCGTCACCGTAGTGAGCAGCCATTGTCTTGAAGATAGCCCTGTCTGCAGGCAACCTACC
CCTCTTGCAGATCTTAGCCACGTAGTGTGCCCAGTCTGTGAACTCAGAAGAAGAAAACACGTCAGTTTTA
ACCTGCTTAACCCTCAACACTTCAAACCTGTTGTTAACCTTAAGCTGCTTGTCAAGAGAGAAAGTCAACT
TAGCGTTGTGTGCCAAGTCCTTAAGTGCCTTCACCACAGAAAAAACCATTGTATCGATAATTGTAAATGT
AATTGTAATGTTGTTTGTTGTTTGTTGTTGTTGGTAATTGTTGTAAAAATGAGCTCTTATACTCGAGCGT
GTCCTCTCCAAATGAAATGAACTTCCTTATATAGAGGAAGGGTCTTGCGAAGGATAGTGGGATTGTGCGT
CATCCCTTACGTCAGTGGAGATGTCACATCAATCCACTTGCTTTGTAGACGTGGTTGGAACCTCTTCTTT
TTCCACGATGCTCCTCGTGGGTGGGGGTCCATCTTTGGGACCACTGTCGGCAGAGAGATCTTGAATGATA
GCCTTTCCTTTATCGCAATGATGGCATTTGTAGGAGCCACCTTCCTTTTCTACTGTCCTTTCGATGAAGT
GACAGATAGCTGGGCAATGGAATCCGAGGAGGTTTCCCGAAATTATCCTTTGTTGAAAAGTCTCAATAGC
CCTTTGATCTTCTGAGACTGTATCTTTGACATTTTTGGAGTAGACCAGAGTGTCGTGCTCCACCATGTTG
ACGAAGATTTTCTTCTTGTCATTGAGTCGTAAAAGACTCTGTATGAACTGTTCGCCAGTCTTGACGGCGA
GTTCTGTTAGATCCTCGATTTGAATCTTAGACTCCATGCATGGCCTTAGATTCAGTAGGAACTACCTTTT
TAGAGACTCCAATCTCTATTACTTGCCTTGGTTTATGAAGCAAGCCTTGAATCGTCCATACTGGAATAGT
ACTTCTGATCTTGAGAAATATGTCTTTCTCTGTGTTCTTGATGCAATTAGTCCTGAATCTTTTGACTGCA
TCTTTAACCTTCTTGGGAAGGTATTTGATCTCCTGGAGATTGTTACTCGGGTAGATCGTCTTGATGAGAC
TTGCTGCGTAGGCCTCTCTAACCATCTGTGGGTCAGCATTCTTTCTGAAATTGAAGAGGCTAACCTTCTC
ATTATCAGTGGTGAACATAGTGTCGTCACCTTCACCTTCGAACTTCCTTCCTAGATCGTAAAGATAGAGG
AAATCGTCCATTGTAATCTCCGGGGCAAAGGAGATCTCTTTTGGGGCTGGATCACTGCTGGGCCTTTTGG
TTCCTAGCGTGAGCCAGTGGGCTTTTTGCTTTGGTGGGCTTGTTAGGGCCTTAGCAAAGCTCTTGGGCTT
GAGTTGAGCTTCTCCTTTGGGGATGAAGTTCAACCTGTCTGTTTGCTGACTTGTTGTGTACGCGTCAGCT
GCTGCTCTTGCCTCTGTAATAGTGGCAAATTTCTTGTGTGCAACTCCGGGAACGCCGTTTGTTGCCGCCT
TTGTACAACCCCAGTCATCGTATATACCGGCATGTGGACCGTTATACACAACGTAGTAGTTGATATGAGG
GTGTTGAATACCCGATTCTGCTCTGAGAGGAGCAACTGTGCTGTTAAGCTCAGATTTTTGTGGGATTGGA
ATTCCTCCAAGCTTGAATTCTTGCAGCGCTCCAATTCAGCAAGCGTCGATCTAGTAACATAGATGACACC
GCGCGCGATAATTTATCCTAGTTTGCGCGCTATATTTTGTTTTCTATCGCGTATTAAATGTATAATTGCG
GGACTCTAATCATAAAAACCCATCTCATAAATAACGTCATGCATTACATGTTAATTATTACATGCTTAAC
GTAATTCAACAGAAATTATATGATAATCATCGCAAGACCGGCAACAGGATTCAATCTTAAGAAACTTTAT
TGCCAAATGTTTGAACGATCTGCTTGACTCTAGATCCAGAGTCCCGCTCAAATCTCAGTCACAGGAAGAA
CAGGTCTAGGAGGAACAGGAAGAGAGAAATCAAGCTGCCAGAATCCCACATCATGCCAATTTCCATGTTT
GAAACCAGCAGCTCTAAGCATTCCCCTAGGAGCATAACCAAGAGCCTCATGCATCCTCACAGAAGGATCA
TTAGGAAGTCCAATCACAGCAACCACAGACTTGAAACCCTGAGCCTCCAAAGACTTCAAAAGATGAGTGT
AAAGAGTAGATCCAAGACCAGTTCTTTGATGCCTAGGAGACACGTAAACAGTAGACTCAGCAGTCCAATC
GTAAGCATTCCTAGCCTTCCAAGGACCAGCATAAGCAATACCAGCCACTTCACCATCCACTTCAGCAACA
AGCCAAGGATACCTCTCTCTAAGCCTCACAAGATCATCAGTCCACTCTTGTGGTTCTTGAGGCTCAGTCC
TGAAATTCACAGTAGAAGTCTCAATGTAATGATTCACAATAGTGCACACAGCAGGCATATCAGCCTCAGT
AGCCCTTCTAATATCAGCAGGCCTTCTTTCAGGAGACATGCGAAACGATCCAGATCCGGTGCAGATTATT
TGGATTGAGAGTGAATATGAGACTCTAATTGGATACCGAGGGGAATTTATGGAACGTCAGTGGAGCATTT
TGACAAGAAATATTTGCTAGCTGATAGTGACCTTAGGCGACTTTTGAACGCGCAATAATGGTTTCTGACG
TATGTGCTTAGCTCATTAAACTCCAGAAACCCGCGGCTGAGTGGCTCCTTCAACGTTGCGGTTCTGTCAG
TTCCAAACGTAAAACGGCTTGTCCCGCGTCATCGGCGGGGGTCATAACGTGACTCCCTTAATTCTCCGCT
CCGGATCCGAATTCGGCACAGAGTGTTCAACCCCAGTACATTAAAAACGTCCGCAATGTGTTATTAAGTT
GTCTAAGCGTCAATTTGTTTACACCACAATATATCCTGCCACCAGCCAGCCAACAGCTCCCCGACCGGCA
GCTCGGCACAAAATCACCACTCGATACAGGCAGCCCATCAACCATGACTACTGTCCGGTCCAACAGATCC
GAGCAGGAACCGTAAAAAGGCCGCGTTGCTGGCGTTTTTCCATAGGCTCCGCCCCCCTGACGAGCATCAC
AAAAATCGACGCTCAAGTCAGAGGTGGCGAAACCCGACAGGACTATAAAGATACCAGGCGTTTCCCCCTG
GAAGCTCCCTCGTGCGCTCTCCTGTTCCGACCCTGCCGCTTACCGGATACCTGTCCGCCTTTCTCCCTTC
GGGAAGCGTGGCGCTTTCTCATAGCTCACGCTGTAGGTATCTCAGTTCGGTGTAGGTCGTTCGCTCCAAG
CTGGGCTGTGTGCACGAACCCCCCGTTCAGCCCGACCGCTGCGCCTTATCCGGTAACTATCGTCTTGAGT
CCAACCCGGTAAGACACGACTTATCGCCACTGGCAGCAGCCACTGGTAACAGGATTAGCAGAGCGAGGTA
TGTAGGCGGTGCTACAGAGTTCTTGAAGTGGTGGCCTAACTACGGCTACACTAGAAGAACAGTATTTGGT
ATCTGCGCTCTGCTGAAGCCAGTTACCTTCGGAAAAAGAGTTGGTAGCTCTTGATCCGGCAAACAAACCA
CCGCTGGTAGCGGTGGTTTTTTTGTTTGCAAGCAGCAGATTACGCGCAGAAAAAAAGGATCTCAAGAAGA
TCCTTTGATCTTTTCTACGGGGTCTGACGCTCAGTGGAACGAAAACTCACGTTAAGGGATTTTGGTCATG
AGATTATCAAAAAGGATCTTCACCTAGATCCTTTTAAATTAAAAATGAAGTTTTAAATCAATCTAAAGTA
TATATGAGTAAACTTGGTCTGACAGCTAAAACAATTCATCCAGTAAAATATAATATTTTATTTTCTCCCA
ATCAGGCTTGATCCCCAGTAAGTCAAAAAATAGCTCGACATACTGTTCTTCCCCGATATCCTCCCTGAGC
GACCGGACGCAGAAGGCAATGTCATACCACTTGTCCGCCCTGCCGCTTCTCCCAAGATCAATAAAGCCAC
TTACTTTGCCATCTTTCACAAAGATGTTGCTGTCTCCCAGGTCGCCGTGGGAAAAGACAAGTTCCTCTTC
GGGCTTTTCCGTCTTTAAAAAATCATACAGCTCGCGCGGATCTTTAAATGGAGTGTCCTCTTCCCAGTTT
TCGCAATCCACATCGGCCAGATCGTTATTCAGTAAGTAATCCAATTCGGCTAAGCGGCTGTCTAAGCTAT
TCGTATAGGGACAATCCGATATGTCGATGGAGTGAAAGAGCCTGATGCACTCCGCATACAGCTCGATAAT
CTTTTCAGGGCTTTGTTCATCTTCATACTCTTCCGAGCAAAGGACGCCATCGGCCTCACTCATGAGCAGA
TTGCTCCAGCCATCATGCCGTTCAAAGTGCAGGACCTTTGGAACAGGCAGCTTTCCTTCCAGCCATAGCA
TCATGTCCTTTTCCCGTTCCACATCATAGGTGGTCCCTTTATACCGGCTGTCCGTCATTTTTAAATATAG
GTTTTCATTTTCTCCCACCAGCTTATATACCTTAGCAGGAGACATTCCTTCCGTATCTTTTACGCAGCGG
TATTTTTCGATCAGTTTTTTCAATTCCGGTGATATTCTCATTTTAGCCATACTCTTCCTTTTTCAATATT
ATTGAAGCATTTATCAGGGTTATTGTCTCATGAGCGGATACATATTTGAATGTATTTAGAAAAATAAACA
AATAGGGGTTCCGCGCACTCGGAGCCTTGATGTGGGCGCTTTTTGCAGCTGTTCGGCTGTGCGCTGGCCA
GACAGTTATGCACAGGCCAGGCGGGTTTTAAGAGTTTTAATAAGTTTTAAAGAGTTTTAGGCGGAAAAAT
CGCCTTTTTTCTCTTTTATATCAGTCACTTACATGTGTGACCGGTTCCCAATGTACGGCTTTGGGTTCCC
AATGTACGGGTTCCGGTTCCCAATGTACGGCTTTGGGTTCCCAATGTACGTGCTATCCACAGGAAAGAAG
CTTTTTCGACCTTTTTCCCCTGCTAGGGCAATTTGCCCTAGCATCTGCTCCGTACATTAGGAACCGGCGG
ATGCTTCGCCCTCGATCAGGTTGCGGTAGCGCATGACTAGGATCGGGCCAGCCTGCCCCGCCTCCTCCTT
CAAATCGTACTCCGGCAGGTCATTTGACCCGATCAGCTTGCGCACGGTGAAACAGAACTTCTTGAACTCT
CCGGCGCTGCCACTGCGTTCGTAGATCGTCTTGAACAACCATCTGGCTTCTGCCTTGCCTGCGGCGCGGC
GTGCCAGGCGGTAGAGAAAACGGCCGATGCCGGGATCGATCAAAAAGTAATCGGGGTGAACCGTCAGCAC
GTCCGGGTTCTTGCCTTCTGTGATCTCGCGGTACATCCAATCAGCTAGCTCGATCTCGATGTACTCCGGC
CGCCCGGTTTCGCTCTTTACGATCTTGTAGCGGCTAATCAAGGCTTCACCCTCGGATACCGTCACCAGGC
GGCCGTTCTTGGCCTTCTTCGTACGCTGCATGGCAACGTGCGTGGTGTTTAACCGAATGCAGGTTTCTAC
CAGGTCGTCTTTCTGCTTTCCGCCATCGGCTCGCCGGCAGAACTTGAGTACGTCCGCAACGTGTGGACGG
AACACGCGGCCGGGCTTGTCTCCCTTCCCTTCCCGGTATCGGTTCATGGATTCGGTTAGATGGGAAACCG
CCATCAGTACCAGGTCGTAATCCCACACACTGGCCATGCCGGCCGGCCCTGCGGAAACCTCTACGTGCCC
GTCTGGAAGCTCGTAGCGGATCACCTCGCCAGCTCGTCGGTCACGCTTCGACAGACGGAAAACGGCCACG
TCCATGATGCTGCGACTATCGCGGGTGCCCACGTCATAGAGCATCGGAACGAAAAAATCTGGTTGCTCGT
CGCCCTTGGGCGGCTTCCTAATCGACGACGCACCGGCTGCCGGCGGTTGCCGGGATTCTTTGCGGATTCG
ATCAGCGGCCGCTTGCCACGATTCACCGGGGCGTGCTTCTGCCTCGATGCGTTGCCGCTGGGCGGCCTGC
GCGGCCTTCAACTTCTCCACCAGGTCATCACCCAGCGCCGCGCCGATTTGTACCGGGCCGGATGGTTTGC
GACCGCTCACGCCGATTCCTCGGGCTTGGGGGTTCCAGTGCCATTGCAGGGCCGGCAGACAACCCAGCCG
CTTACGCCTGGCCAACCGCCCGTTCCTCCACACATGGGGCATTCCACGGCGTCGGTGCCTGGTTGTTCTT
GATTTTCCATGCCGCCTCCTTTAGCCGCTAAAATTCATCTACTCATTTATTCATTTGCTC
Features (pLannotate 1.2.2; 17 found; start..end, strand, type, name):
    239..868     -  CDS            pVS1 StaA: stability protein from the Pseudomonas plasmid pVS1 (Heeb et al., 2000)
   1177..1201    -  misc_feature   RB T-DNA repeat: right border repeat from nopaline C58 T-DNA
   1268..1975    -  terminator     OCS terminator: octopine synthase terminator
   1986..2846    -  CDS            CRE15 (fragment): CRE15_PHYIT - Experimental evidence at protein level: Swiss-Prot protein existence level 1. Effector that promotes P.infestans virulence in Nicotiana benthamiana and potato (PubMed:29588335). Attenuates cell death triggered by the pathogen-associated molecular pattern infestin 1 (INF1), indicating that the effector suppresses pattern-triggered immunity. However, it does not attenuate cell death triggered by a range of resistance proteins, suggesting that it specifically suppresses INF1-triggered cell death (ICD) (PubMed:29588335). Targets host MAP3K VIK in order to utilize or promote its abili
   2858..2911    -  misc_feature   TMV Ω: translational enhancer from the tobacco mosaic virus 5'-leader sequence (Gallie et al., 1988)
   2940..3285    -  promoter       CaMV 35S promoter: strong constitutive promoter from cauliflower mosaic virus
   2942..2988    -  promoter       minimal CaMV 35S promoter: minimal 35S promoter from cauliflower mosaic virus
   3469..4275    -  CDS            IBMP_CAMVB (fragment): Experimental evidence at protein level: Swiss-Prot protein existence level 1. Enhances the ribosomal termination-reinitiation event leading to the translation of major open reading frames on the polycistronic viral RNAs. From Cauliflower mosaic virus (strain Bari 1) (CaMV).
   4318..4570    -  terminator     NOS terminator: nopaline synthase terminator and poly(A) signal
   4601..5149    -  CDS            bar: PAT_STRHY - Experimental evidence at protein level: Swiss-Prot protein existence level 1. Inactivates phosphinothricin (PPT) by transfer of an acetyl group from acetyl CoA. Can also acetylate demethylphosphinothricin but not PTT or glutamate. This enzyme is an effector of phosphinothricin tripeptide (PTT or bialaphos) resistance. From Streptomyces hygroscopicus. Introduced by genetic manipulation and expressed in glufosinate-tolerant maize by Dekalb Genetics.
   5170..5352    -  promoter       NOS promoter: nopaline synthase promoter NOS promoter
   5547..5571    -  misc_feature   LB T-DNA repeat: left border repeat from nopaline C58 T-DNA
   5707..6295    -  rep_origin     ori: high-copy-number ColE1/pMB1/pBR322/pUC origin of replication
   6466..7260    -  CDS            KanR: aminoglycoside phosphotransferase; aphA-3; confers resistance to kanamycin
   7261..7365    -  promoter       AmpR promoter: bla
   7427..7621    -  rep_origin     pVS1 oriV: origin of replication for the Pseudomonas plasmid pVS1 (Heeb et al., 2000)
   7687..8760    -  CDS            pVS1 RepA: replication protein from the Pseudomonas plasmid pVS1 (Heeb et al., 2000)
