[The description below was written by a language model from this plasmid's Addgene catalogue record and pLannotate feature annotations shown in this document.]
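Description:
pICSL86977OD:PITG_17309 is a plant binary expression vector built on the pICSL86977OD backbone, designed to be moved into Agrobacterium and used for transient protein expression in plants by agro-infiltration. The sequenced plasmid is about 8.95 kb. It replicates to high copy in E. coli through a ColE1/pUC-type origin. It is maintained in Agrobacterium by the broad-host-range pVS1 replicon, comprising oriV, the RepA replication protein and the StaA stability protein. Bacterial selection is by kanamycin, conferred by an aminoglycoside phosphotransferase gene annotated as being driven by the AmpR (bla) promoter.

The region delimited by the nopaline-type left and right T-DNA border repeats carries two expression units. The payload is the Phytophthora infestans gene PITG_17309 (from strain T30-4), which the annotation matches to the effector CRE15. That protein is described as promoting virulence in Nicotiana benthamiana and potato, and as suppressing cell death triggered by the elicitor INF1. The coding sequence is expressed from the strong constitutive CaMV 35S promoter, with the tobacco mosaic virus Ω leader acting as a translational enhancer and the octopine synthase terminator providing 3' end processing. A fragment annotated as a cauliflower mosaic virus coding sequence lies just upstream of the promoter; it is probably extended 35S upstream sequence rather than an intended gene. No epitope tag is annotated. The second unit, next to the left border, is a NOS promoter–bar–NOS terminator cassette. It encodes phosphinothricin acetyltransferase and gives Basta (glufosinate) resistance for selecting plant tissue, should stable transformation be wanted. The associated publication concerns pathogen effectors that counteract an NLR immune receptor network, so the plasmid was likely used to test this effector in such in planta assays.
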