Addgene plasmid #173553: pICSL86977OD:PITG_17309
Purpose: This is a binary plasmid that can be transferred into Agrobacterium and used to transiently express the protein encoded by the insert in plants by agro-infiltration.
Depositing lab: Sophien Kamoun. Depositing organization: Sainsbury Laboratory, Norwich. Publication: Plant pathogens convergently evolved to counteract redundant nodes of an NLR immune receptor network. Derevnina L, Contreras MP, Adachi H, Upson J, Vergara Cruces A, Xie R, Sklenar J, Menke FLH, Mugford ST, MacLean D, Ma W, Hogenhout SA, Goverse A, Maqbool A, Wu CH, Kamoun S. PLoS Biol. 2021 Aug 23;19(8):e3001136. doi: 10.1371/journal.pbio.3001136. PubMed 34424903.
Backbone
  Vector backbone: pICSL86977OD
  Backbone manufacturer: Youles SynBio plasmids
  Backbone size w/o insert (bp): 8678
  Vector type: Plant Expression
  Selectable markers: Basta
Growth in bacteria
  Bacterial resistance: Kanamycin, 50 μg/mL
  Growth temperature: 37°C
  Growth strain: DH5alpha
  Copy number: High Copy
Gene/Insert
  Gene/Insert name: PITG_17309_T30-4
  Species: Phytophthora infestans
  Promoter: 35S
  Cloning method: Restriction Enzyme; 5′ cloning site unknown (unknown if destroyed); 3′ cloning site unknown (unknown if destroyed)
Terms and licenses: Academic/Nonprofit Terms; Industry Terms: Not Available to Industry
How to cite: pICSL86977OD:PITG_17309 was a gift from Sophien Kamoun (Addgene plasmid # 173553 ; http://n2t.net/addgene:173553 ; RRID:Addgene_173553)
